>Addgene plasmid #230177 | AiP11567 - pAAV-hsA2-AiE0121h-minRho-SYFP2-WPRE3-BGHpA (Alias: CN1567) | addgene full sequence | sequence record 473485 | Addgene NGS Result
CCTGCAGGCAGCTGCGCGCTCGCTCGCTCACTGAGGCCGCCCGGGCGTCGGGCGACCTTTGGTCGCCCGG
CCTCAGTGAGCGAGCGAGCGCGCAGAGAGGGAGTGGCCAACTCCATCACTAGGGGTTCCTGCGGCCGCAA
CGCGTTTAGAACAATGGCTGGCCCATAGTAAATGCCGTGTTAGTGTGTTAGTTGCTGTTCTTCCACGTCA
GAAGAGGCACAGACAAATTACCACCAGGTGGCGCTCAGAGTCTGCGGAGGCATCACAACAGCCCTGAATT
TGAATCCTGCTCTGCCACTGCCTAGTTGAGACCTTTTACTACCTGACTAGCTGTTTGTGTATTTTAGGTG
TTTGTTTTGAAGTGTTCCTGCCCTTGCATGAAAATGACTCTATCTGGTTTATAATTAGAAGTGAAATGAT
TTTAAATGGCTTCCACATGGCTTAGTTTTCCAAGCAGTTCCAGTTACATAGAACTTCATATAAACAGATA
ATGAGAGGCTAGAGTTGGAGAGCACAGTTCCTGCTTCCAAATTGGCTTGAAGTGGGGACATCTGCTCTGC
ATGAAGCCTGGGTCAGGCTGCCCCTCTCATCTGTGACCTCCTGTGGTCGGGAGGGACTTGCTCTGGATTA
TATAAAGGCTTCACAAGAGTACTGGAAGCGGGGACGGAATCAACTTGAGCAAAAAACCTAATTGGCTTGA
ATCTTTCCTTGACCATCAGTAATTATTTTGAGATTGATAGCCTATCTTATAATAAAATAACTGTTTCCTG
AATTCGATATCATAATCAACCATAGGTACCGAGCTCGGGATTCAGCCGGGAGCTTAGGGAGGGGAGGTCA
CTTCATAAGGGCCTGGGGGGGGAGTTGGAGCCACGAGTCGTCCAGCCGGAGCCCCGTGTGGCTGAGCTCC
GGCCTCAGAAGCATCCCCGGGTTGGATCCTTCGAAGCTAGCGCTACCGGTCGCCACCATGGTGAGCAAGG
GCGAGGAGCTGTTCACCGGGGTGGTGCCCATCCTGGTCGAGCTGGACGGCGACGTAAACGGCCACAAGTT
CAGCGTGTCCGGCGAGGGCGAGGGCGATGCCACCTACGGCAAGCTGACCCTGAAGCTGATCTGCACCACC
GGCAAGCTGCCCGTGCCCTGGCCCACCCTCGTGACCACCCTGGGCTACGGCGTGCAGTGCTTCGCCCGCT
ACCCCGACCACATGAAGCAGCACGACTTCTTCAAGTCCGCCATGCCCGAAGGCTACGTCCAGGAGCGCAC
CATCTTCTTCAAGGACGACGGCAACTACAAGACCCGCGCCGAGGTGAAGTTCGAGGGCGACACCCTGGTG
AACCGCATCGAGCTGAAGGGCATCGACTTCAAGGAGGACGGCAACATCCTGGGGCACAAGCTGGAGTACA
ACTACAACAGCCACAACGTCTATATCACCGCCGACAAGCAGAAGAACGGCATCAAGGCCAACTTCAAGAT
CCGCCACAACATCGAGGACGGCGGCGTGCAGCTCGCCGACCACTACCAGCAGAACACCCCCATCGGCGAC
GGCCCCGTGCTGCTGCCCGACAACCACTACCTGAGCTACCAGTCCAAGCTGAGCAAAGACCCCAACGAGA
AGCGCGATCACATGGTCCTGCTGGAGTTCGTGACCGCCGCCGGGATCACTCTCGGCATGGACGAGCTGTA
CAAGTAAGTCGACATCATAATCAACCTCTGGATTACAAAATTTGTGAAAGATTGACTGGTATTCTTAACT
ATGTTGCTCCTTTTACGCTATGTGGATACGCTGCTTTAATGCCTTTGTATCATGCTATTGCTTCCCGTAT
GGCTTTCATTTTCTCCTCCTTGTATAAATCCTGGTTAGTTCTTGCCACGGCGGAACTCATCGCCGCCTGC
CTTGCCCGCTGCTGGACAGGGGCTCGGCTGTTGGGCACTGACAATTCCGTGGCTCGAGAGATCTTCGACT
GTGCCTTCTAGTTGCCAGCCATCTGTTGTTTGCCCCTCCCCCGTGCCTTCCTTGACCCTGGAAGGTGCCA
CTCCCACTGTCCTTTCCTAATAAAATGAGGAAATTGCATCGCATTGTCTGAGTAGGTGTCATTCTATTCT
GGGGGGTGGGGTGGGGCAGGACAGCAAGGGGGAGGATTGGGAAGACAATAGCAGGCATGAGATCTCACGT
GCGGACCGAGCGGCCGCAGGAACCCCTAGTGATGGAGTTGGCCACTCCCTCTCTGCGCGCTCGCTCGCTC
ACTGAGGCCGGGCGACCAAAGGTCGCCCGACGCCCGGGCTTTGCCCGGGCGGCCTCAGTGAGCGAGCGAG
CGCGCAGCTGCCTGCAGGGGCGCCTGATGCGGTATTTTCTCCTTACGCATCTGTGCGGTATTTCACACCG
CATA
[95 nt withheld, positions 2385-2479]
T
[46 nt withheld, positions 2481-2526]
C
[141 nt withheld, positions 2528-2668]
CCTTTGACGTTGGAGTCCACGTTCTTT
[37 nt withheld, positions 2696-2732]
ACTCTATCTCGGGCTATTCTTTTGATTTATAAGGGATTTTGCCGATTTCGGTCTATTGGTTAAAAAATGA
GCTGATTTAACAAAAATTTAACGGGAATTTTAACAAAATATTAACGTTTACAATTTTATGGTGCACTCTC
AGTACAATCTGCTCTGATGCCGCATAGTTAAGCCAGCCCCGACACCCGCCAACACCCGCTGACGCGCCCT
GACGGGCTTGTCTGCTCCCGGCATCCGCTTACAGACAAGCTGTGACCGTCTCCGGGAGCTGCATGTGTCA
GAGGTTTTCACCGTCATCACCGAAACGCGCGAGACGAAAGGGCCTCGTGATACGCCTATTTTTATAGGTT
AATGTCATGATAATAATGGTTTCTTAGACGTCAGGTGGCACTTTTCGGGGAAATGTGCGCGGAACCCCTA
TTTGTTTATTTTTCTAAATACATTCAAATATGTATCCGCTCATGAGACAATAACCCTGATAAATGCTTCA
ATAATATTGAAAAAGGAAGAGTATGAGTATTCAACATTTCCGTGTCGCCCTTATTCCCTTTTTTGCGGCA
TTTTGCCTTCCTGTTTTTGCTCACCCAGAAACGCTGGTGAAAGTAAAAGATGCTGAAGATCAGTTGGGTG
CACGAGTGGGTTACATCGAACTGGATCTCAACAGCGGTAAGATCCTTGAGAGTTTTCGCCCCGAAGAACG
TTTTCCAATGATGAGCACTTTTAAAGTTCTGCTATGTGGCGCGGTATTATCCCGTATTGACGCCGGGCAA
GAGCAACTCGGTCGCCGCATACACTATTCTCAGAATGACTTGGTTGAGTACTCACCAGTCACAGAAAAGC
ATCTTACGGATGGCATGACAGTAAGAGAATTATGCAGTGCTGCCATAACCATGAGTGATAACACTGCGGC
CAACTTACTTCTGACAACGATCGGAGGACCGAAGGAGCTAACCGCTTTTTTGCACAACATGGGGGATCAT
GTAACTCGCCTTGATCGTTGGGAACCGGAGCTGAATGAAGCCATACCAAACGACGAGCGTGACACCACGA
TGCCTGTAGCAATGGCAACAACGTTGCGCAAACTATTAACTGGCGAACTACTTACTCTAGCTTCCCGGCA
ACAATTAATAGACTGGATGGAGGCGGATAAAGTTGCAGGACCACTTCTGCGCTCGGCCCTTCCGGCTGGC
TGGTTTATTGCTGATAAATCTGGAGCCGGTGAGCGTGGGTCTCGCGGTATCATTGCAGCACTGGGGCCAG
ATGGTAAGCCCTCCCGTATCGTAGTTATCTACACGACGGGGAGTCAGGCAACTATGGATGAACGAAATAG
ACAGATCGCTGAGATAGGTGCCTCACTGATTAAGCATTGGTAACTGTCAGACCAAGTTTACTCATATATA
CTTTAGATTGATTTAAAACTTCATTTTTAATTTAAAAGGATCTAGGTGAAGATCCTTTTTGATAATCTCA
TGACCAAAATCCCTTAACGTGAGTTTTCGTTCCACTGAGCGTCAGACCCCGTAGAAAAGATCAAAGGATC
TTCTTGAGATCCTTTTTTTCTGCGCGTAATCTGCTGCTTGCAAACAAAAAAACCACCGCTACCAGCGGTG
GTTTGTTTGCCGGATCAAGAGCTACCAACTCTTTTTCCGAAGGTAACTGGCTTCAGCAGAGCGCAGATAC
CAAATACTGTTCTTCTAGTGTAGCCGTAGTTAGGCCACCACTTCAAGAACTCTGTAGCACCGCCTACATA
CCTCGCTCTGCTAATCCTGTTACCAGTGGCTGCTGCCAGTGGCGATAAGTCGTGTCTTACCGGGTTGGAC
TCAAGACGATAGTTACCGGATAAGGCGCAGCGGTCGGGCTGAACGGGGGGTTCGTGCACACAGCCCAGCT
TGGAGCGAACGACCTACACCGAACTGAGATACCTACAGCGTGAGCTATGAGAAAGCGCCACGCTTCCCGA
AGGGAGAAAGGCGGACAGGTATCCGGTAAGCGGCAGGGTCGGAACAGGAGAGCGCACGAGGGAGCTTCCA
GGGGGAAACGCCTGGTATCTTTATAGTCCTGTCGGGTTTCGCCACCTCTGACTTGAGCGTCGATTTTTGT
GATGCTCGTCAGGGGGGCGGAGCCTATGGAAAAACGCCAGCAACGCGGCCTTTTTACGGTTCCTGGCCTT
TTGCTGGCCTTTTGCTCACATGT
Features (pLannotate 1.2.2; 14 found; start..end, strand, type, name):
     12..39      +  repeat_region  AAV2 ITR (fragment): inverted terminal repeat of adeno-associated virus serotype 2 inverted
     68..95      +  repeat_region  AAV2 ITR (fragment): inverted terminal repeat of adeno-associated virus serotype 2 inverted
    968..1684    +  CDS            SYFP2: SYFP2 is a basic (constitutively fluorescent) yellow fluorescent protein published in 2006, derived from Aequorea victoria. It is reported to be a very rapidly-maturing monomer with moderate acid sensitivity.
   1699..1856    +  misc_feature   WPRE (fragment): woodchuck hepatitis virus posttranscriptional regulatory element
   1862..1942    +  misc_feature   WPRE (fragment): woodchuck hepatitis virus posttranscriptional regulatory element
   1959..2070    +  polyA_signal   bGH poly(A) signal: bovine growth hormone polyadenylation signal
   2188..2328    +  repeat_region  AAV2 ITR: inverted terminal repeat of adeno-associated virus serotype 2 inverted
   2333..2384    -  misc_feature   bom (fragment): basis of mobility region from pBR322
   2403..2858    +  rep_origin     f1 ori (sequence partly withheld): f1 bacteriophage origin of replication; arrow indicates direction of (+) strand synthesis
   2859..2908    -  misc_feature   bom (fragment): basis of mobility region from pBR322
   3010..3045    -  CDS            rop (fragment): Rop protein, which maintains plasmids at low copy number; rop
   3140..3244    +  promoter       AmpR promoter: bla
   3245..4105    +  CDS            AmpR: β-lactamase; bla; confers resistance to ampicillin, carbenicillin, and related antibiotics
   4276..4864    +  rep_origin     ori: high-copy-number ColE1/pMB1/pBR322/pUC origin of replication
