[The description below was written by a language model from this plasmid's Addgene catalogue record and pLannotate feature annotations shown in this document.]
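Description:
AiP11567 - pAAV-hsA2-AiE0121h-minRho-SYFP2-WPRE3-BGHpA (alias CN1567) is a 4,925 nt AAV transfer plasmid built on a pAAV2 backbone and intended for packaging into recombinant adeno-associated virus for delivery to brain tissue. In bacteria it is maintained as a high-copy plasmid through a ColE1/pUC-type origin and selected with ampicillin via the β-lactamase gene under its own promoter. An f1 phage origin and small remnants of pBR322 bom and rop sequences are also present in the backbone. The expression cassette is flanked by AAV2 inverted terminal repeats, which provide the signals for genome replication and encapsidation. The annotation detects the right-hand ITR in full but only short fragments of the left one, which may reflect the difficulty of sequencing and annotating these repeats.

The payload is an enhancer-reporter cassette. AiE0121h, a candidate enhancer sequence, is placed upstream of the minRho minimal promoter, which on its own is expected to give little expression, so that transcription depends on enhancer activity in permissive cell types. This drives SYFP2, a fast-maturing monomeric yellow fluorescent protein derived from Aequorea victoria. It is followed by WPRE3, a shortened woodchuck hepatitis virus posttranscriptional element (annotated here as two WPRE fragments) that boosts transcript expression while saving packaging space, and by the bovine growth hormone polyadenylation signal. The enhancer, the minimal promoter and the "hsA2" element in the name are not annotated in the feature table, presumably lying in the unannotated region upstream of SYFP2, and the record does not define hsA2 or specify which cell populations the enhancer targets. The construct belongs to a collection of enhancer AAVs for genetic access to cortical cell types, where fluorescent labelling is used to read out enhancer specificity.
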