Addgene plasmid #230177: AiP11567 - pAAV-hsA2-AiE0121h-minRho-SYFP2-WPRE3-BGHpA (Alias: CN1567)
Purpose: AiE0121h is an enhancer sequence, designed to drive AAV-mediated transgene expression in specific populations of brain cells
Depositing lab: Allen Institute for Brain Science & Boaz Levi. Depositing organization: Allen Institute. Publication: A suite of enhancer AAVs and transgenic mouse lines for genetic access to cortical cell types. Ben-Simon Y, Hooper M, Narayan S, Daigle TL, Dwivedi D, Way SW, Oster A, Stafford DA, Mich JK, Taormina MJ, Martinez RA, Opitz-Araya X, Roth JR, Alexander JR, Allen S, Amster A, Arbuckle J, Ayala A, Baker PM, Bakken TE, Barcelli T, Barta S, Bendrick J, Bertagnolli D, Bielstein C, Bishwakarma P, Bowlus J, Boyer G, Brouner K, Casian B, Casper T, Chakka AB, Chakrabarty R, Chance RK, Chavan S, Clark M, Colbert K, Collman F, Daniel S, Departee M, DiValentin P, Donadio N, Dotson N, Egdorf T, Fliss T, Gabitto M, Garcia J, Gary A, Gasperini M, Gloe J, Goldy J, Gore BB, Graybuck L, Greisman N, Haeseleer F, Halterman C, Haradon Z, Hastings SD, Helback O, Ho W, Hockemeyer D, Huang C, Huff S, Hunker A, Johansen N, Jones D, Juneau Z, Kalmbach B, Kannan M, Khem S, Kussick E, Kutsal R, Larsen R, Lee C, Lee AY, Leibly M, Lenz GH, Li S, Liang E, Lusk N, Madigan Z, Malloy J, Malone J, McCue R, Melchor J, Mollenkopf T, Moosman S, Morin E, Newman D, Ng L, Ngo K, Omstead V, Otto S, Oyama A, Pena N, Pham T, Phillips E, Pom CA, Potekhina L, Ransford S, Ray PL, Rette D, Reynoldson C, Rimorin C, Rocha D, Ruiz A, Sanchez REA, Sawyer L, Sedeno-Cortes A, Sevigny JP, Shapovalova N, Shepard N, Shulga L, Sigler AR, Siverts L, Soliman S, Somasundaram S, Staats B, Stewart K, Szelenyi E, Tieu M, Trader C, Tran A, van Velthoven CTJ, Walker M, Wang Y, Weed N, Wirthlin M, Wood T, Wynalda B, Yao Z, Zhou T, Ariza J, Dee N, Reding M, Ronellenfitch K, Mufti S, Sunkin SM, Smith KA, Esposito L, Waters J, Thyagarajan B, Yao S, Lein ES, Zeng H, Levi BP, Ngai J, Ting JT, Tasic B. Cell. 2025 May 16:S0092-8674(25)00513-6. doi: 10.1016/j.cell.2025.05.002. PubMed 40403729.
Backbone
  Vector backbone: pAAV2
  Vector type: AAV
Growth in bacteria
  Bacterial resistance: Ampicillin, 100 μg/mL
  Growth temperature: 37°C
  Growth strain: NEB Stable
  Copy number: High Copy
Gene/Insert
  Gene/Insert name: SYFP2
  Species: Synthetic
  Promoter: minRho
  Cloning method: Gibson Cloning
Terms and licenses: Academic/Nonprofit Terms; Industry Terms: Not Available to Industry
How to cite: AiP11567 - pAAV-hsA2-AiE0121h-minRho-SYFP2-WPRE3-BGHpA (Alias: CN1567) was a gift from Allen Institute for Brain Science & Boaz Levi (Addgene plasmid # 230177 ; http://n2t.net/addgene:230177 ; RRID:Addgene_230177)
